Addgene plasmid #245953: huCof S3E SSR RedTrack
Purpose: Expression of inactive (phosphomimetic) cofilin S3E resistant to shRNA in cells coexpressing mRFP
Depositing lab: James Bamburg. Depositing organization: Colorado State University, Fort Collins.
Backbone
  Vector backbone: RedTrackCMV
  Backbone manufacturer: James Bamburg (Addgene ##50957)
  Backbone size w/o insert (bp): 9081
  Vector type: Mammalian Expression
  Selectable markers: Neomycin (select with G418)
Growth in bacteria
  Bacterial resistance: Kanamycin, 50 μg/mL
  Growth temperature: 37°C
  Growth strain: DH5alpha
  Copy number: High Copy
Gene/Insert
  Gene/Insert name: cofilin 1 (cfl1)
  Species: H. sapiens (human)
  Mutation: S3E + silent mutations (NTs 67 to 75) in which TCTTCAACG is replaced with AGCTCAACC and NTs 206-218 in which CACTTTTGTCAAG is replaced with GACGTTTGTGAAA
  Entrez Gene: CFL1 (a.k.a. CFL, HEL-S-15, cofilin)
  Promoter: CMV for huCof S3E and separate CMV for mRFP
  Cloning method: Restriction Enzyme; 5′ cloning site Unspecified (unknown if destroyed); 3′ cloning site Unspecified (unknown if destroyed)
  Sequencing primers: 5′ Unspecified
Terms and licenses: Academic/Nonprofit Terms; Industry Terms: Not Available to Industry
Depositor comments: The silent mutations protect expression against two human shRNAs (CCACCTTTGTCAAGATGCT and AAGTCTTCAACGCCAGAGGAG) that target different sequences in cofilin.
How to cite: huCof S3E SSR RedTrack was a gift from James Bamburg (Addgene plasmid # 245953 ; http://n2t.net/addgene:245953 ; RRID:Addgene_245953)
