[The description below was written by a language model from this plasmid's Addgene catalogue record and pLannotate feature annotations shown in this document.]
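Description:
huCof S3E SSR RedTrack is a mammalian expression plasmid built on the RedTrackCMV backbone, which the feature table shows to be an adenoviral shuttle-type vector. It is propagated in E. coli from a high-copy ColE1/pUC-type origin and selected with kanamycin through a Tn5-derived NeoR/KanR gene. The record also lists this marker for G418 selection in mammalian cells, although no eukaryotic promoter for it is annotated. An f1 origin and remnant fragments of β-lactamase and Tn5 transposase are also present. The sequenced record is 9,743 nt.

The payload consists of two independent, similarly arranged expression cassettes. In one, a CMV enhancer/promoter drives human cofilin 1 (CFL1), followed by an SV40 polyadenylation signal. In the other, a second CMV enhancer/promoter drives mRFP1 with its own SV40 poly(A), so that cells receiving the plasmid are marked by red fluorescence without fusing a tag to cofilin. The cofilin carries the S3E substitution, which mimics phosphorylation at serine 3 and yields an inactive form of this actin-binding, filament-depolymerizing protein. It also carries two clusters of silent mutations that make the transcript resistant to two different shRNAs directed against human cofilin. This allows the mutant to be expressed in knockdown-and-replacement experiments while the endogenous protein is silenced.

Flanking these cassettes are adenovirus serotype 5 elements: inverted terminal repeats, the Ψ packaging signal, and stretches of adenoviral sequence covering IX and IVa2 on one side and E4 ORF regions on the other. In shuttle vectors of this kind, such stretches typically serve as homology arms for recombination into an adenoviral backbone. The record itself describes only plasmid-based mammalian expression and does not state whether this construct is used to produce adenovirus.
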