Features (pLannotate 1.2.2; 24 found; start..end, strand, type, name):
     44..402     -  rep_origin     f1 ori (sequence partly withheld): f1 bacteriophage origin of replication; arrow indicates direction of (+) strand synthesis
    440..542     +  repeat_region  ITR: inverted terminal repeat of human adenovirus serotype 5 inverted
    630..780     +  misc_signal    Ad5 Ψ: packaging signal for adenovirus serotype 5
    923..1044    -  polyA_signal   SV40 poly(A) signal: SV40 polyadenylation signal
   1067..1150    -  CDS            large T antigen (fragment): large T antigen from SV40 (simian virus 40)
   1192..1869    -  CDS            mRFP1: monomeric derivative of DsRed (Campbell et al., 2002) mammalian codon-optimized
   1912..2115    -  promoter       CMV promoter: human cytomegalovirus (CMV) immediate early promoter
   2116..2419    -  enhancer       CMV enhancer: human cytomegalovirus immediate early enhancer
   2505..2626    -  polyA_signal   SV40 poly(A) signal: SV40 polyadenylation signal
   2649..2733    -  CDS            large T antigen (fragment): large T antigen from SV40 (simian virus 40)
   2792..3289    -  CDS            CFL1: COF1_HUMAN - Also known as CFL. Experimental evidence at protein level: Swiss-Prot protein existence level 1. Binds to F-actin and exhibits pH-sensitive F-actin depolymerizing activity (PubMed:11812157). In conjunction with the subcortical maternal complex (SCMC), plays an essential role for zygotes to progress beyond the first embryonic cell divisions via regulation of actin dynamics (PubMed:15580268). Required for the centralization of the mitotic spindle and symmetric division of zygotes (By similarity). Plays a role in the regulation of cell morphology and cytoskeletal organization in epit
   3375..3578    -  promoter       CMV promoter: human cytomegalovirus (CMV) immediate early promoter
   3579..3882    -  enhancer       CMV enhancer: human cytomegalovirus immediate early enhancer
   4044..4463    +  CDS            IX: CAP9_ADE05 - Experimental evidence at protein level: Swiss-Prot protein existence level 1. Structural component of the virion that acts as a cement protein on the capsid exterior and forms triskelion structures consisting of three molecules that stabilize three hexon trimers at the center of each icosahedral facet and fixes the peripentonal hexons. Dispensable for assembly. During virus entry, recruits the anterograde motor kinesin-1 to the capsid docked at the nuclear pore complex thereby subjecting the docked capsid to a pulling force. The resulting tension leads to capsid disruption, disper
   4529..5863    -  CDS            IVa2: PKG1_ADE05 - Experimental evidence at protein level: Swiss-Prot protein existence level 1. Component of the packaging machinery which encapsidates the viral DNA into preformed capsids and transcriptional activator of the viral major late promoter (MLP). Binds, along with packaging proteins 2 and 3, to the specific packaging sequence on the left end of viral genomic DNA and displays ATPase activity thereby providing the power stroke of the packaging machinery. The activity of packaging protein IVa2 is stimulated by protein 33K which acts as a terminase. May be the protein that pumps DNA into th
   6236..6397    -  CDS            E4RF2_ADE02 (fragment): Protein predicted: Swiss-Prot protein existence level 4. From Human adenovirus C serotype 2 (HAdV-2) (Human adenovirus 2).
   6448..6831    -  CDS            E4RF1_ADE02: Experimental evidence at protein level: Swiss-Prot protein existence level 1. May modulate tight-junctions functions of infected cells through interactions with PDZ proteins. E4 ORF1 has ben show for Adenovirus 9 to interact with protein involved in tight junction regulation. May play a role in mTOR activation by activating PI3- kinase, thus overriding cellular checkpoint for translation. From Human adenovirus C serotype 2 (HAdV-2) (Human adenovirus 2).
   7141..7243    -  repeat_region  ITR: inverted terminal repeat of human adenovirus serotype 5 inverted
   7263..7317    +  misc_feature   bom (fragment): basis of mobility region from pBR322
   7503..8091    -  rep_origin     ori: high-copy-number ColE1/pMB1/pBR322/pUC origin of replication
   8263..8577    -  CDS            bla(M) (fragment): β-lactamase lacking the signal sequence; bla(M); allows cytosolic expression of β-lactamase
   8622..8891    +  CDS            tnpA (fragment): TN5P_ECOLX - Also known as tnp. Experimental evidence at protein level: Swiss-Prot protein existence level 1. Mediates transposition of transposon Tn5 by a 'cut and paste' mechanism. First, the monomeric transposase binds the 19 bp inverted DNA repeats flanking the transposon. Then, dimerization of the DNA- bound transposase creates a synaptic DNA complex. After nicking of the first DNA strand, excision of the transposon proceeds through a series of intermediates. The transposase then mediates the insertion of the transposon at a new site by strand transfer. The activity of the wild- type tran
   8923..9717    +  CDS            NeoR/KanR: aminoglycoside phosphotransferase from Tn5; aph(3')-II (or nptII); confers resistance to neomycin, kanamycin, and G418 (Geneticin®)
   9727..9743    -  rep_origin     f1 ori (fragment): f1 bacteriophage origin of replication; arrow indicates direction of (+) strand synthesis
>Addgene plasmid #245953 | huCof S3E SSR RedTrack | addgene full sequence | sequence record 490101 | Addgene NGS Result
GCTCATTTTTTAACCAATAGGCCGAAATCGGCAAAATCCCTTATAAATCAAAAGAATAGACCGAGATAGG
GT
[37 nt withheld, positions 73-109]
AAAGAACGTGGACTCCAACGTCAAAGG
[49 nt withheld, positions 137-185]
T
[91 nt withheld, positions 187-277]
G
[124 nt withheld, positions 279-402]
CCATTCGCCATTCAGGATCGAATTAATTCTTAATTAACATCATCAATAATATACCTTATTTTGGATTGAA
GCCAATATGATAATGAGGGGGTGGAGTTTGTGACGTGGCGCGGGGCGTGGGAACGGGGCGGGTGACGTAG
TAGTGTGGCGGAAGTGTGATGTTGCAAGTGTGGCGGAACACATGTAAGCGACGGATGTGGCAAAAGTGAC
GTTTTTGGTGTGCGCCGGTGTACACAGGAAGTGACAATTTTCGCGCGGTTTTAGGCGGATGTTGTAGTAA
ATTTGGGCGTAACCGAGTAAGATTTGGCCATTTTCGCGGGAAAACTGAATAAGAGGAAGTGAAATCTGAA
TAATTTTGTGTTACTCATAGCGCGTAATATTTGTCTAGGGCCGCGGGGACTTTGACCGTTTACGTGGAGA
CTCGCCCAGGTGTTTTTCTCAGGTGTTTTCCGCGTTCCGGGTCAAAGTTGGCGTTTTATTATTATAGTCA
GTCGAGTCTAGCAAGCTAGCTTGATCGCGTTAAGATACATTGATGAGTTTGGACAAACCACAACTAGAAT
GCAGTGAAAAAAATGCTTTATTTGTGAAATTTGTGATGCTATTGCTTTATTTGTAACCATTATAAGCTGC
AATAAACAAGTTAACAACAACAATTGCATTCATTTTATGTTTCAGGTTCAGGGGGAGGTGTGGGAGGTTT
TTTAAAGCAAGTAAAACCTCTACAAATGTGGTATGGCTGATTATGATCTTGTGGTATGGCTGATTATGAT
CTAGAGTCGCGGCCAATTCTTAGGCGCCGGTGGAGTGGCGGCCCTCGGCGCGCTCGTACTGTTCCACGAT
GGTGTAGTCCTCGTTGTGGGAGGTGATGTCCAGCTTGATGTCGGTCTTGTAGGCGCCGGGCAGCTGCACG
GGCTTCTTGGCCATGTAGGTGGTCTTGACCTCGGCGTCGTAGTGGCCGCCGTCCTTCAGCTTCAGCCTCA
TCTTGATCTCGCCCTTCAGGGCGCCGTCCTCGGGGTACATCCGCTCGGTGGAGGCCTCCCAGCCCATGGT
CTTCTTCTGCATTACGGGGCCGTCGGAGGGGAAGTTGGTGCCGCGCAGCTTCACCTTGTAGATGAACTCG
CCGTCCTGCAGGGAGGAGTCCTGGGTCACGGTCACCACGCCGCCGTCCTCGAAGTTCATCACGCGCTCCC
ACTTGAAGCCCTCGGGGAAGGACAGCTTCAAGTAGTCGGGGATGTCGGCGGGGTGCTTCACGTAGGCCTT
GGAGCCGTACTGGAACTGAGGGGACAGGATGTCCCAGGCGAAGGGCAGGGGGCCGCCCTTGGTCACCTTC
AGCTTGGCGGTCTGGGTGCCCTCGTAGGGGCGGCCCTCGCCCTCGCCCTCGATCTCGAACTCGTGGCCGT
TCACGGAGCCCTCCATGCGCACCTTGAAGCGCATGAACTCCTTGATGACGTCCTCGGAGGAGGCCATCGG
ATCCCGGTAGCGCTAGCGGATCTGACGGTTCACTAAACCAGCTCTGCTTATATAGACCTCCCACCGTACA
CGCCTACCGCCCATTTGCGTCAATGGGGCGGAGTTGTTACGACATTTTGGAAAGTCCCGTTGATTTTGGT
GCCAAAACAAACTCCCATTGACGTCAATGGGGTGGAGACTTGGAAATCCCCGTGAGTCAAACCGCTATCC
ACGCCCATTGATGTACTGCCAAAACCGCATCACCATGGTAATAGCGATGACTAATACGTAGATGTACTGC
CAAGTAGGAAAGTCCCATAAGGTCATGTACTGGGCATAATGCCAGGCGGGCCATTTACCGTCATTGACGT
CAATAGGGGGCGTACTTGGCATATGATACACTTGATGTACTGCCAAGTGGGCAGTTTACCGTAAATACTC
CACCCATTGACGTCAATGGAAAGTCCCTATTGGCGTTACTATGGGAACATACGTCATTATTGACGTCAAT
GGGCGGGGGTCGTTGGGCGGTCAGCCAGGCGGGCCATTTACCGTAAGTTATGTAACGCGGAACTCCATAT
ATGGGCTATGAACTAATGACCCCGTAATTGATTACTATTAATCACTAGCAGATCGTCGATAAACCTCCGC
GTTAAGATACATTGATGAGTTTGGACAAACCACAACTAGAATGCAGTGAAAAAAATGCTTTATTTGTGAA
ATTTGTGATGCTATTGCTTTATTTGTAACCATTATAAGCTGCAATAAACAAGTTAACAACAACAATTGCA
TTCATTTTATGTTTCAGGTTCAGGGGGAGGTGTGGGAGGTTTTTTAAAGCAAGTAAAACCTCTACAAATG
TGGTATGGCTGATTATGATCAGTTATCTAGATCCGGTGGATCGGATATCTTATCTAGAAGCTTGGTACCG
ATATCCTCACAAAGGCTTGCCCTCCAGGGAGATGACCGCACTGCCCCCCAGCTTCTCTGCCAGGGTGCAG
CGGTCCTTGACCTCCTCGTAGCAGTTTGCTTGCAATTCATGCTTGATCCCTGTCAGCTTCTTCTTGATGG
CGTCCTTGGAGCTGGCATAAATCATTTTGCTCTTAAGGGGCGCAGACTCGGGGGCCCAGAAGATAAACAC
CAGATCCTCCTTCTTGCTCTCCTTGGTCTCATAGGTTGCATCATAGAGGGCATAGCGGCAGTCCTTATCT
GGCAGCATTTTCACAAACGTCGCGTAGGGATCGTCGACAGTCTGGCCCACATCGCCCACCAGGATCTCCT
TGCCCTCCTCCAGGATGATGTTCTTCTTGTCCTCACTCAGGCAGAAGAGCACCGCCTTCTTGCGCTTCTT
CACCTCCTCTGGGGTTGAGCTCTTACGCACCTTCATGTCGTTGAACACCTTGATGACACCATCAGAGACA
GCCACACCCTCGGCCATGGCGGTGAATTCTGCAGATATCCAGCACAGTGGCGGCCGCGTCGACGGTACCA
GATCTCTAGCGGATCTGACGGTTCACTAAACCAGCTCTGCTTATATAGACCTCCCACCGTACACGCCTAC
CGCCCATTTGCGTCAATGGGGCGGAGTTGTTACGACATTTTGGAAAGTCCCGTTGATTTTGGTGCCAAAA
CAAACTCCCATTGACGTCAATGGGGTGGAGACTTGGAAATCCCCGTGAGTCAAACCGCTATCCACGCCCA
TTGATGTACTGCCAAAACCGCATCACCATGGTAATAGCGATGACTAATACGTAGATGTACTGCCAAGTAG
GAAAGTCCCATAAGGTCATGTACTGGGCATAATGCCAGGCGGGCCATTTACCGTCATTGACGTCAATAGG
GGGCGTACTTGGCATATGATACACTTGATGTACTGCCAAGTGGGCAGTTTACCGTAAATACTCCACCCAT
TGACGTCAATGGAAAGTCCCTATTGGCGTTACTATGGGAACATACGTCATTATTGACGTCAATGGGCGGG
GGTCGTTGGGCGGTCAGCCAGGCGGGCCATTTACCGTAAGTTATGTAACGCGGAACTCCATATATGGGCT
ATGAACTAATGACCCCGTAATTGATTACTATTAGACGTTTATCACTGCTAGAGGATCTGGGCGTGGTTAA
GGGTGGGAAAGAATATATAAGGTGGGGGTCTTATGTAGTTTTGTATCTGTTTTGCAGCAGCCGCCGCCGC
CATGAGCACCAACTCGTTTGATGGAAGCATTGTGAGCTCATATTTGACAACGCGCATGCCCCCATGGGCC
GGGGTGCGTCAGAATGTGATGGGCTCCAGCATTGATGGTCGCCCCGTCCTGCCCGCAAACTCTACTACCT
TGACCTACGAGACCGTGTCTGGAACGCCGTTGGAGACTGCAGCCTCCGCCGCCGCTTCAGCCGCTGCAGC
CACCGCCCGCGGGATTGTGACTGACTTTGCTTTCCTGAGCCCGCTTGCAAGCAGTGCAGCTTCCCGTTCA
TCCGCCCGCGATGACAAGTTGACGGCTCTTTTGGCACAATTGGATTCTTTGACCCGGGAACTTAATGTCG
TTTCTCAGCAGCTGTTGGATCTGCGCCAGCAGGTTTCTGCCCTGAAGGCTTCCTCCCCTCCCAATGCGGT
TTAAAACATAAATAAAAAACCAGACTCTGTTTGGATTTGGATCAAGCAAGTGTCTTGCTGTCTTTATTTA
GGGGTTTTGCGCGCGCGGTAGGCCCGGGACCAGCGGTCTCGGTCGTTGAGGGTCCTGTGTATTTTTTCCA
GGACGTGGTAAAGGTGACTCTGGATGTTCAGATACATGGGCATAAGCCCGTCTCTGGGGTGGAGGTAGCA
CCACTGCAGAGCTTCATGCTGCGGGGTGGTGTTGTAGATGATCCAGTCGTAGCAGGAGCGCTGGGCGTGG
TGCCTAAAAATGTCTTTCAGTAGCAAGCTGATTGCCAGGGGCAGGCCCTTGGTGTAAGTGTTTACAAAGC
GGTTAAGCTGGGATGGGTGCATACGTGGGGATATGAGATGCATCTTGGACTGTATTTTTAGGTTGGCTAT
GTTCCCAGCCATATCCCTCCGGGGATTCATGTTGTGCAGAACCACCAGCACAGTGTATCCGGTGCACTTG
GGAAATTTGTCATGTAGCTTAGAAGGAAATGCGTGGAAGAACTTGGAGACGCCCTTGTGACCTCCAAGAT
TTTCCATGCATTCGTCCATAATGATGGCAATGGGCCCACGGGCGGCGGCCTGGGCGAAGATATTTCTGGG
ATCACTAACGTCATAGTTGTGTTCCAGGATGAGATCGTCATAGGCCATTTTTACAAAGCGCGGGCGGAGG
GTGCCAGACTGCGGTATAATGGTTCCATCCGGCCCAGGGGCGTAGTTACCCTCACAGATTTGCATTTCCC
ACGCTTTGAGTTCAGATGGGGGGATCATGTCTACCTGCGGGGCGATGAAGAAAACGGTTTCCGGGGTAGG
GGAGATCAGCTGGGAAGAAAGCAGGTTCCTGAGCAGCTGCGACTTACCGCAGCCGGTGGGCCCGTAAATC
ACACCTATTACCGGCTGCAACTGGTAGTTAAGAGAGCTGCAGCTGCCGTCATCCCTGAGCAGGGGGGCCA
CTTCGTTAAGCATGTCCCTGACTCGCATGTTTTCCCTGACCAAATCCGCCAGAAGGCGCTCGCCGCCCAG
CGATAGCAGTTCTTGCAAGGAAGCAAAGTTTTTCAACGGTTTGAGACCGTCCGCCGTAGGCATGCTTTTG
AGCGTTTGACCAAGCAGTTCCAGGCGGTCCCACAGCTCGGTCACCTGCTCTACGGCATCTCGATCCAGCA
TATCTCCTCGTTTCGCGGGTTGGGGCGGCTTTCGCTGTACGGCAGTAGTCGGTGCTCGTCCAGACGGGCC
AGGGTCATGTCTTTCCACGGGCGCAGGGTCCTCGTCAGCGTAGTCTGGGTCACGGTGAAGGGGTGCGCTC
CGGGCTGCGCGCTGGCCAGGGTGCGCTTGAGGCTGGTCCTGCTGGTGCTGAAGCGCTGCCGGTCTTCGCC
CTGCGCGTCGGCCAGGTAGCATTTGACCATGGTGTCATAGTCCAGCCCCTCCGCGGCGTGGCCCTTGGCG
CGCAGCTTGCCCTTGGAGGAGGCGCCGCACGAGGGGCAGTGCAGACTTTTGAGGGCGTAGAGCTTGGGCG
CGAGAAATACCGATTCCGGGGAGTAGGCATCCGCGCCGCAGGCCCCGCAGACGGTCTCGCATTCCACGAG
CCAGGTGAGCTCTGGCCGTTCGGGGTCAAAAACCAGGTTTCCCCCATGCTTTTTGATGCGTTTCTTACCT
CTGGTTTCCATGAGCCGGTGTCCACGCTCGGTGACGAAAAGGCTGTCCGTGTCCCCGTATACAGACTTGA
GAGGGAGTTTAAACGAATTCAATAGCTTGTTGCATGGGCGGCGATATAAAATGCAAGGTGCTGCTCAAAA
AATCAGGCAAAGCCTCGCGCAAAAAAGAAAGCACATCGTAGTCATGCTCATGCAGATAAAGGCAGGTAAG
CTCCGGAACCACCACAGAAAAAGACACCATTTTTCTCTCAAACATGTCTGCGGGTTTCTGCATAAACACA
AAATAAAATAACAAAAAAACATTTAAACATTAGAAGCCTGTCTTACAACAGGAAAAACAACCCTTATAAG
CATAAGACGGACTACGGCCATGCCGGCGTGACCGTAAAAAAACTGGTCACCGTGATTAAAAAGCACCACC
GACAGCTCCTCGGTCATGTCCGGAGTCATAATGTAAGACTCGGTAAACACATCAGGTTGATTCACATCGG
TCAGTGCTAAAAAGCGACCGAAATAGCCCGGGGGAATACATACCCGCAGGCGTAGAGACAACATTACAGC
CCCCATAGGAGGTATAACAAAATTAATAGGAGAGAAAAACACATAAACACCTGAAAAACCCTCCTGCCTA
GGCAAAATAGCACCCTCCCGCTCCAGAACAACATACAGCGCTTCCACAGCGGCAGCCATAACAGTCAGCC
TTACCAGTAAAAAAGAAAACCTATTAAAAAAACACCACTCGACACGGCACCAGCTCAATCAGTCACAGTG
TAAAAAAGGGCCAAGTGCAGAGCGAGTATATATAGGACTAAAAAATGACGTAACGGTTAAAGTCCACAAA
AAACACCCAGAAAACCGCACGCGAACCTACGCCCAGAAACGAAAGCCAAAAAACCCACAACTTCCTCAAA
TCGTCACTTCCGTTTTCCCACGTTACGTCACTTCCCATTTTAAGAAAACTACAATTCCCAACACATACAA
GTTACTCCGCCCTAAAACCTACGTCACCCGCCCCGTTCCCACGCCCCGCGCCACGTCACAAACTCCACCC
CCTCATTATCATATTGGCTTCAATCCAAAATAAGGTATATTATTGATGATGTTAATTAACATGCATGGAT
CCATATGCGGTGTGAAATACCGCACAGATGCGTAAGGAGAAAATACCGCATCAGGCGCTCTTCCGCTTCC
TCGCTCACTGACTCGCTGCGCTCGGTCGTTCGGCTGCGGCGAGCGGTATCAGCTCACTCAAAGGCGGTAA
TACGGTTATCCACAGAATCAGGGGATAACGCAGGAAAGAACATGTGAGCAAAAGGCCAGCAAAAGGCCAG
GAACCGTAAAAAGGCCGCGTTGCTGGCGTTTTTCCATAGGCTCCGCCCCCCTGACGAGCATCACAAAAAT
CGACGCTCAAGTCAGAGGTGGCGAAACCCGACAGGACTATAAAGATACCAGGCGTTTCCCCCTGGAAGCT
CCCTCGTGCGCTCTCCTGTTCCGACCCTGCCGCTTACCGGATACCTGTCCGCCTTTCTCCCTTCGGGAAG
CGTGGCGCTTTCTCATAGCTCACGCTGTAGGTATCTCAGTTCGGTGTAGGTCGTTCGCTCCAAGCTGGGC
TGTGTGCACGAACCCCCCGTTCAGCCCGACCGCTGCGCCTTATCCGGTAACTATCGTCTTGAGTCCAACC
CGGTAAGACACGACTTATCGCCACTGGCAGCAGCCACTGGTAACAGGATTAGCAGAGCGAGGTATGTAGG
CGGTGCTACAGAGTTCTTGAAGTGGTGGCCTAACTACGGCTACACTAGAAGGACAGTATTTGGTATCTGC
GCTCTGCTGAAGCCAGTTACCTTCGGAAAAAGAGTTGGTAGCTCTTGATCCGGCAAACAAACCACCGCTG
GTAGCGGTGGTTTTTTTGTTTGCAAGCAGCAGATTACGCGCAGAAAAAAAGGATCTCAAGAAGATCCTTT
GATCTTTTCTACGGGGTCTGACGCTCAGTGGAACGAAAACTCACGTTAAGGGATTTTGGTCATGAGATTA
TCAAAAAGGATCTTCACCTAGATCCTTTTAAATTAAAAATGAAGTTTTAAATCAATCTAAAGTATATATG
AGTAAACTTGGTCTGACAGTTACCAATGCTTAATCAGTGAGGCACCTATCTCAGCGATCTGTCTATTTCG
TTCATCCATAGTTGCCTGACTCCCCGTCGTGTAGATAACTACGATACGGGAGGGCTTACCATCTGGCCCC
AGTGCTGCAATGATACCGCGAGACCCACGCTCACCGGCTCCAGATTTATCAGCAATAAACCAGCCAGCCG
GAAGGGCCGAGCGCAGAAGTGGTCCTGCAACTTTATCCGCCTCCATCCAGTCTATTAATTGTTGCCGGGA
AGCTAGAGTAAGTAGTTCGCCAGTTAATAGTTTGCGCAACGTTGTTGCCATTGCTGCAGCCATGAGATTA
TCAAAAAGGATCTTCACCTAGATCCTTTTCACGTAGAAAGCCAGTCCGCAGAAACGGTGCTGACCCCGGA
TGAATGTCAGCTACTGGGCTATCTGGACAAGGGAAAACGCAAGCGCAAAGAGAAAGCAGGTAGCTTGCAG
TGGGCTTACATGGCGATAGCTAGACTGGGCGGTTTTATGGACAGCAAGCGAACCGGAATTGCCAGCTGGG
GCGCCCTCTGGTAAGGTTGGGAAGCCCTGCAAAGTAAACTGGATGGCTTTCTTGCCGCCAAGGATCTGAT
GGCGCAGGGGATCAAGCTCTGATCAAGAGACAGGATGAGGATCGTTTCGCATGATTGAACAAGATGGATT
GCACGCAGGTTCTCCGGCCGCTTGGGTGGAGAGGCTATTCGGCTATGACTGGGCACAACAGACAATCGGC
TGCTCTGATGCCGCCGTGTTCCGGCTGTCAGCGCAGGGGCGCCCGGTTCTTTTTGTCAAGACCGACCTGT
CCGGTGCCCTGAATGAACTGCAAGACGAGGCAGCGCGGCTATCGTGGCTGGCCACGACGGGCGTTCCTTG
CGCAGCTGTGCTCGACGTTGTCACTGAAGCGGGAAGGGACTGGCTGCTATTGGGCGAAGTGCCGGGGCAG
GATCTCCTGTCATCTCACCTTGCTCCTGCCGAGAAAGTATCCATCATGGCTGATGCAATGCGGCGGCTGC
ATACGCTTGATCCGGCTACCTGCCCATTCGACCACCAAGCGAAACATCGCATCGAGCGAGCACGTACTCG
GATGGAAGCCGGTCTTGTCGATCAGGATGATCTGGACGAAGAGCATCAGGGGCTCGCGCCAGCCGAACTG
TTCGCCAGGCTCAAGGCGAGCATGCCCGACGGCGAGGATCTCGTCGTGACCCATGGCGATGCCTGCTTGC
CGAATATCATGGTGGAAAATGGCCGCTTTTCTGGATTCATCGACTGTGGCCGGCTGGGTGTGGCGGACCG
CTATCAGGACATAGCGTTGGCTACCCGTGATATTGCTGAAGAGCTTGGCGGCGAATGGGCTGACCGCTTC
CTCGTGCTTTACGGTATCGCCGCTCCCGATTCGCAGCGCATCGCCTTCTATCGCCTTCTTGACGAGTTCT
TCTGAATTTTGTTAAAATTTTTGTTAAATCA
